>Addgene plasmid #170947 | EF1A_Hygro_P2A_RUNX1_K90N_Barcode | addgene full sequence | sequence record 336091 | Addgene NGS Result
CGCCTCTGCCTCTGAGCTATTCCAGAAGTAGTGAGGAGGCTTTTTTGGAGGCCTAGGCTTTTGCAAAAAG
CTCCCGGGAGCTTGTATATCCATTTTCGGATCTGATCAGCACGTGTTGACAATTAATCATCGGCATAGTA
TATCGGCATAGTATAATACGACAAGGTGAGGAACTAAACCATGGCCAAGTTGACCAGTGCCGTTCCGGTG
CTCACCGCGCGCGACGTCGCCGGAGCGGTCGAGTTCTGGACCGACCGGCTCGGGTTCTCCCGGGACTTCG
TGGAGGACGACTTCGCCGGTGTGGTCCGGGACGACGTGACCCTGTTCATCAGCGCGGTCCAGGACCAGGT
GGTGCCGGACAACACCCTGGCCTGGGTGTGGGTGCGCGGCCTGGACGAGCTGTACGCCGAGTGGTCGGAG
GTCGTGTCCACGAACTTCCGGGACGCCTCCGGGCCGGCCATGACCGAGATCGGCGAGCAGCCGTGGGGGC
GGGAGTTCGCCCTGCGCGACCCGGCCGGCAACTGCGTGCACTTCGTGGCCGAGGAGCAGGACTGACACGT
GCTACGAGATTTCGATTCCACCGCCGCCTTCTATGAAAGGTTGGGCTTCGGAATCGTTTTCCGGGACGCC
GGCTGGATGATCCTCCAGCGCGGGGATCTCATGCTGGAGTTCTTCGCCCACCCCAACTTGTTTATTGCAG
CTTATAATGGTTACAAATAAAGCAATAGCATCACAAATTTCACAAATAAAGCATTTTTTTCACTGCATTC
TAGTTGTGGTTTGTCCAAACTCATCAATGTATCTTATCATGTCTGTATACCGTCGACCTCTAGCTAGAGC
TTGGCGTAATCATGGTCATAGCTGTTTCCTGTGTGAAATTGTTATCCGCTCACAATTCCACACAACATAC
GAGCCGGAAGCATAAAGTGTAAAGCCTGGGGTGCCTAATGAGTGAGCTAACTCACATTAATTGCGTTGCG
CTCACTGCCCGCTTTCCAGTCGGGAAACCTGTCGTGCCAGCTGCATTAATGAATCGGCCAACGCGCGGGG
AGAGGCGGTTTGCGTATTGGGCGCTCTTCCGCTTCCTCGCTCACTGACTCGCTGCGCTCGGTCGTTCGGC
TGCGGCGAGCGGTATCAGCTCACTCAAAGGCGGTAATACGGTTATCCACAGAATCAGGGGATAACGCAGG
AAAGAACATGTGAGCAAAAGGCCAGCAAAAGGCCAGGAACCGTAAAAAGGCCGCGTTGCTGGCGTTTTTC
CATAGGCTCCGCCCCCCTGACGAGCATCACAAAAATCGACGCTCAAGTCAGAGGTGGCGAAACCCGACAG
GACTATAAAGATACCAGGCGTTTCCCCCTGGAAGCTCCCTCGTGCGCTCTCCTGTTCCGACCCTGCCGCT
TACCGGATACCTGTCCGCCTTTCTCCCTTCGGGAAGCGTGGCGCTTTCTCATAGCTCACGCTGTAGGTAT
CTCAGTTCGGTGTAGGTCGTTCGCTCCAAGCTGGGCTGTGTGCACGAACCCCCCGTTCAGCCCGACCGCT
GCGCCTTATCCGGTAACTATCGTCTTGAGTCCAACCCGGTAAGACACGACTTATCGCCACTGGCAGCAGC
CACTGGTAACAGGATTAGCAGAGCGAGGTATGTAGGCGGTGCTACAGAGTTCTTGAAGTGGTGGCCTAAC
TACGGCTACACTAGAAGAACAGTATTTGGTATCTGCGCTCTGCTGAAGCCAGTTACCTTCGGAAAAAGAG
TTGGTAGCTCTTGATCCGGCAAACAAACCACCGCTGGTAGCGGTGGTTTTTTTGTTTGCAAGCAGCAGAT
TACGCGCAGAAAAAAAGGATCTCAAGAAGATCCTTTGATCTTTTCTACGGGGTCTGACGCTCAGTGGAAC
GAAAACTCACGTTAAGGGATTTTGGTCATGAGATTATCAAAAAGGATCTTCACCTAGATCCTTTTAAATT
AAAAATGAAGTTTTAAATCAATCTAAAGTATATATGAGTAAACTTGGTCTGACAGTTACCAATGCTTAAT
CAGTGAGGCACCTATCTCAGCGATCTGTCTATTTCGTTCATCCATAGTTGCCTGACTCCCCGTCGTGTAG
ATAACTACGATACGGGAGGGCTTACCATCTGGCCCCAGTGCTGCAATGATACCGCGAGACCCACGCTCAC
CGGCTCCAGATTTATCAGCAATAAACCAGCCAGCCGGAAGGGCCGAGCGCAGAAGTGGTCCTGCAACTTT
ATCCGCCTCCATCCAGTCTATTAATTGTTGCCGGGAAGCTAGAGTAAGTAGTTCGCCAGTTAATAGTTTG
CGCAACGTTGTTGCCATTGCTACAGGCATCGTGGTGTCACGCTCGTCGTTTGGTATGGCTTCATTCAGCT
CCGGTTCCCAACGATCAAGGCGAGTTACATGATCCCCCATGTTGTGCAAAAAAGCGGTTAGCTCCTTCGG
TCCTCCGATCGTTGTCAGAAGTAAGTTGGCCGCAGTGTTATCACTCATGGTTATGGCAGCACTGCATAAT
TCTCTTACTGTCATGCCATCCGTAAGATGCTTTTCTGTGACTGGTGAGTACTCAACCAAGTCATTCTGAG
AATAGTGTATGCGGCGACCGAGTTGCTCTTGCCCGGCGTCAATACGGGATAATACCGCGCCACATAGCAG
AACTTTAAAAGTGCTCATCATTGGAAAACGTTCTTCGGGGCGAAAACTCTCAAGGATCTTACCGCTGTTG
AGATCCAGTTCGATGTAACCCACTCGTGCACCCAACTGATCTTCAGCATCTTTTACTTTCACCAGCGTTT
CTGGGTGAGCAAAAACAGGAAGGCAAAATGCCGCAAAAAAGGGAATAAGGGCGACACGGAAATGTTGAAT
ACTCATACTCTTCCTTTTTCAATATTATTGAAGCATTTATCAGGGTTATTGTCTCATGAGCGGATACATA
TTTGAATGTATTTAGAAAAATAAACAAATAGGGGTTCCGCGCACATTTCCCCGAAAAGTGCCACCTGACG
TCGACGGATCGGGAGATCTCCCGATCCCCTATGGTGCACTCTCAGTACAATCTGCTCTGATGCCGCATAG
TTAAGCCAGTATCTGCTCCCTGCTTGTGTGTTGGAGGTCGCTGAGTAGTGCGCGAGCAAAATTTAAGCTA
CAACAAGGCAAGGCTTGACCGACAATTGCATGAAGAATCTGCTTAGGGTTAGGCGTTTTGCGCTGCTTCG
CGATGTACGGGCCAGATATACGCGTTGACATTGATTATTGACTAGTTATTAATAGTAATCAATTACGGGG
TCATTAGTTCATAGCCCATATATGGAGTTCCGCGTTACATAACTTACGGTAAATGGCCCGCCTGGCTGAC
CGCCCAACGACCCCCGCCCATTGACGTCAATAATGACGTATGTTCCCATAGTAACGCCAATAGGGACTTT
CCATTGACGTCAATGGGTGGAGTATTTACGGTAAACTGCCCACTTGGCAGTACATCAAGTGTATCATATG
CCAAGTACGCCCCCTATTGACGTCAATGACGGTAAATGGCCCGCCTGGCATTATGCCCAGTACATGACCT
TATGGGACTTTCCTACTTGGCAGTACATCTACGTATTAGTCATCGCTATTACCATGGTGATGCGGTTTTG
GCAGTACATCAATGGGCGTGGATAGCGGTTTGACTCACGGGGATTTCCAAGTCTCCACCCCATTGACGTC
AATGGGAGTTTGTTTTGGCACCAAAATCAACGGGACTTTCCAAAATGTCGTAACAACTCCGCCCCATTGA
CGCAAATGGGCGGTAGGCGTGTACGGTGGGAGGTCTATATAAGCAGCGCGTTTTGCCTGTACTGGGTCTC
TCTGGTTAGACCAGATCTGAGCCTGGGAGCTCTCTGGCTAACTAGGGAACCCACTGCTTAAGCCTCAATA
AAGCTTGCCTTGAGTGCTTCAAGTAGTGTGTGCCCGTCTGTTGTGTGACTCTGGTAACTAGAGATCCCTC
AGACCCTTTTAGTCAGTGTGGAAAATCTCTAGCAGTGGCGCCCGAACAGGGACTTGAAAGCGAAAGGGAA
ACCAGAGGAGCTCTCTCGACGCAGGACTCGGCTTGCTGAAGCGCGCACGGCAAGAGGCGAGGGGCGGCGA
CTGGTGAGTACGCCAAAAATTTTGACTAGCGGAGGCTAGAAGGAGAGAGATGGGTGCGAGAGCGTCAGTA
TTAAGCGGGGGAGAATTAGATCGCGATGGGAAAAAATTCGGTTAAGGCCAGGGGGAAAGAAAAAATATAA
ATTAAAACATATAGTATGGGCAAGCAGGGAGCTAGAACGATTCGCAGTTAATCCTGGCCTGTTAGAAACA
TCAGAAGGCTGTAGACAAATACTGGGACAGCTACAACCATCCCTTCAGACAGGATCAGAAGAACTTAGAT
CATTATATAATACAGTAGCAACCCTCTATTGTGTGCATCAAAGGATAGAGATAAAAGACACCAAGGAAGC
TTTAGACAAGATAGAGGAAGAGCAAAACAAAAGTAAGACCACCGCACAGCAAGCGGCCGCTGATCTTCAG
ACCTGGAGGAGGAGATATGAGGGACAATTGGAGAAGTGAATTATATAAATATAAAGTAGTAAAAATTGAA
CCATTAGGAGTAGCACCCACCAAGGCAAAGAGAAGAGTGGTGCAGAGAGAAAAAAGAGCAGTGGGAATAG
GAGCTTTGTTCCTTGGGTTCTTGGGAGCAGCAGGAAGCACTATGGGCGCAGCGTCAATGACGCTGACGGT
ACAGGCCAGACAATTATTGTCTGGTATAGTGCAGCAGCAGAACAATTTGCTGAGGGCTATTGAGGCGCAA
CAGCATCTGTTGCAACTCACAGTCTGGGGCATCAAGCAGCTCCAGGCAAGAATCCTGGCTGTGGAAAGAT
ACCTAAAGGATCAACAGCTCCTGGGGATTTGGGGTTGCTCTGGAAAACTCATTTGCACCACTGCTGTGCC
TTGGAATGCTAGTTGGAGTAATAAATCTCTGGAACAGATTTGGAATCACACGACCTGGATGGAGTGGGAC
AGAGAAATTAACAATTACACAAGCTTAATACACTCCTTAATTGAAGAATCGCAAAACCAGCAAGAAAAGA
ATGAACAAGAATTATTGGAATTAGATAAATGGGCAAGTTTGTGGAATTGGTTTAACATAACAAATTGGCT
GTGGTATATAAAATTATTCATAATGATAGTAGGAGGCTTGGTAGGTTTAAGAATAGTTTTTGCTGTACTT
TCTATAGTGAATAGAGTTAGGCAGGGATATTCACCATTATCGTTTCAGACCCACCTCCCAACCCCGAGGG
GACCCGACAGGCCCGAAGGAATAGAAGAAGAAGGTGGAGAGAGAGACAGAGACAGATCCATTCGATTAGT
GAACGGATCGGCACTGCGTGCGCCAATTCTGCAGACAAATGGCAGTATTCATCCACAATTTTAAAAGAAA
AGGGGGGATTGGGGGGTACAGTGCAGGGGAAAGAATAGTAGACATAATAGCAACAGACATACAAACTAAA
GAATTACAAAAACAAATTACAAAAATTCAAAATTTTCGGGTTTATTACAGGGACAGCAGAGATCCAGTTT
GGTTAATTAATCGATAAGCTTTGCAAAGATGGATAAAGTTTTAAACAGAGAGGAATCTTTGCAGCTAATG
GACCTTCTAGGTCTTGAAAGGAGTGGGAATTGGCTCCGGTGCCCGTCAGTGGGCAGAGCGCACATCGCCC
ACAGTCCCCGAGAAGTTGGGGGGAGGGGTCGGCAATTGAACCGGTGCCTAGAGAAGGTGGCGCGGGGTAA
ACTGGGAAAGTGATGTCGTGTACTGGCTCCGCCTTTTTCCCGAGGGTGGGGGAGAACCGTATATAAGTGC
AGTAGTCGCCGTGAACGTTCTTTTTCGCAACGGGTTTGCCGCCAGAACACAGGTAAGTGCCGTGTGTGGT
TCCCGCGGGCCTGGCCTCTTTACGGGTTATGGCCCTTGCGTGCCTTGAATTACTTCCACCTGGCTGCAGT
ACGTGATTCTTGATCCCGAGCTTCGGGTTGGAAGTGGGTGGGAGAGTTCGAGGCCTTGCGCTTAAGGAGC
CCCTTCGCCTCGTGCTTGAGTTGAGGCCTGGCCTGGGCGCTGGGGCCGCCGCGTGCGAATCTGGTGGCAC
CTTCGCGCCTGTCTCGCTGCTTTCGATAAGTCTCTAGCCATTTAAAATTTTTGATGACCTGCTGCGACGC
TTTTTTTCTGGCAAGATAGTCTTGTAAATGCGGGCCAAGATCTGCACACTGGTATTTCGGTTTTTGGGGC
CGCGGGCGGCGACGGGGCCCGTGCGTCCCAGCGCACATGTTCGGCGAGGCGGGGCCTGCGAGCGCGGCCA
CCGAGAATCGGACGGGGGTAGTCTCAAGCTGGCCGGCCTGCTCTGGTGCCTGGCCTCGCGCCGCCGTGTA
TCGCCCCGCCCTGGGCGGCAAGGCTGGCCCGGTCGGCACCAGTTGCGTGAGCGGAAAGATGGCCGCTTCC
CGGCCCTGCTGCAGGGAGCTCAAAATGGAGGACGCGGCGCTCGGGAGAGCGGGCGGGTGAGTCACCCACA
CAAAGGAAAAGGGCCTTTCCGTCCTCAGCCGTCGCTTCATGTGACTCCACGGAGTACCGGGCGCCGTCCA
GGCACCTCGATTAGTTCTCGAGCTTTTGGAGTACGTCGTCTTTAGGTTGGGGGGAGGGGTTTTATGCGAT
GGAGTTTCCCCACACTGAGTGGGTGGAGACTGAAGTTAGGCCAGCTTGGCACTTGATGTAATTCTCCTTG
GAATTTGCCCTTTTTGAGTTTGGATCTTGGTTCATTCTCAAGCCTCAGACAGTGGTTCAAAGTTTTTTTC
TTCCATTTCAGGTGTCGTGAGGAATTAGCTTGGTACTAATACGACTCACTATAGGGAGACCCAAGCTGGC
TAGGTAAGCTTGATATCGAATTCCTGCAGCCCGGGGGATCCCGCCACCATGAAAAAGCCTGAACTCACCG
CGACGTCTGTCGAGAAGTTTCTGATCGAAAAGTTCGACAGCGTCTCCGACCTGATGCAGCTCTCGGAGGG
CGAAGAATCTCGTGCTTTCAGCTTCGATGTAGGAGGGCGTGGATATGTCCTGCGGGTAAATAGCTGCGCC
GATGGTTTCTACAAAGATCGTTATGTTTATCGGCACTTTGCATCGGCCGCGCTCCCGATTCCGGAAGTGC
TTGACATTGGGGAATTCAGCGAGAGCCTGACCTATTGCATCTCCCGCCGTGCACAGGGTGTCACGTTGCA
AGACCTGCCTGAAACCGAACTGCCCGCTGTTCTGCAGCCGGTCGCGGAGGCCATGGATGCGATCGCTGCG
GCCGATCTTAGCCAGACGAGCGGGTTCGGCCCATTCGGACCGCAAGGAATCGGTCAATACACTACATGGC
GTGATTTCATATGCGCGATTGCTGATCCCCATGTGTATCACTGGCAAACTGTGATGGACGACACCGTCAG
TGCGTCCGTCGCGCAGGCTCTCGATGAGCTGATGCTTTGGGCCGAGGACTGCCCCGAAGTCCGGCACCTC
GTGCACGCGGATTTCGGCTCCAACAATGTCCTGACGGACAATGGCCGCATAACAGCGGTCATTGACTGGA
GCGAGGCGATGTTCGGGGATTCCCAATACGAGGTCGCCAACATCTTCTTCTGGAGGCCGTGGTTGGCTTG
TATGGAGCAGCAGACGCGCTACTTCGAGCGGAGGCATCCGGAGCTTGCAGGATCGCCGCGGCTCCGGGCG
TATATGCTCCGCATTGGTCTTGACCAACTCTATCAGAGCTTGGTTGACGGCAATTTCGATGATGCAGCTT
GGGCGCAGGGTCGATGCGACGCAATCGTCCGATCCGGAGCCGGGACTGTCGGGCGTACACAAATCGCCCG
CAGAAGCGCGGCCGTCTGGACCGATGGCTGTGTAGAAGTACTCGCCGATAGTGGAAACCGACGCCCCAGC
ACTCGTCCGAGGGCAAAGGAAGGATCCGGCGCAACAAACTTCTCTCTGCTGAAACAAGCCGGAGATGTCG
AAGAGAATCCTGGACCGATGCGTATCCCCGTAGATGCCAGCACGAGCCGCCGCTTCACGCCGCCTTCCAC
CGCGCTGAGCCCAGGCAAGATGAGCGAGGCGTTGCCGCTGGGCGCCCCGGACGCCGGCGCTGCCCTGGCC
GGCAAGCTGAGGAGCGGCGACCGCAGCATGGTGGAGGTGCTGGCCGACCACCCGGGCGAGCTGGTGCGCA
CCGACAGCCCCAACTTCCTCTGCTCCGTGCTGCCTACGCACTGGCGCTGCAACAAGACCCTGCCCATCGC
TTTCAATGTGGTGGCCCTAGGGGATGTTCCAGATGGCACTCTGGTCACTGTGATGGCTGGCAATGATGAA
AACTACTCGGCTGAGCTGAGAAATGCTACCGCAGCCATGAAGAACCAGGTTGCAAGATTTAATGACCTCA
GGTTTGTCGGTCGAAGTGGAAGAGGGAAAAGCTTCACTCTGACCATCACTGTCTTCACAAACCCACCGCA
AGTCGCCACCTACCACAGAGCCATCAAAATCACAGTGGATGGGCCCCGAGAACCTCGAAGACATCGGCAG
AAACTAGATGATCAGACCAAGCCCGGGAGCTTGTCCTTTTCCGAGCGGCTCAGTGAACTGGAGCAGCTGC
GGCGCACAGCCATGAGGGTCAGCCCACACCACCCAGCCCCCACGCCCAACCCTCGTGCCTCCCTGAACCA
CTCCACTGCCTTTAACCCTCAGCCTCAGAGTCAGATGCAGGATACAAGGCAGATCCAACCATCCCCACCG
TGGTCCTACGATCAGTCCTACCAATACCTGGGATCCATTGCCTCTCCTTCTGTGCACCCAGCAACGCCCA
TTTCACCTGGACGTGCCAGCGGCATGACAACCCTCTCTGCAGAACTTTCCAGTCGACTCTCAACGGCACC
CGACCTGACAGCGTTCAGCGACCCGCGCCAGTTCCCCGCGCTGCCCTCCATCTCCGACCCCCGCATGCAC
TATCCAGGCGCCTTCACCTACTCCCCGACGCCGGTCACCTCGGGCATCGGCATCGGCATGTCGGCCATGG
GCTCGGCCACGCGCTACCACACCTACCTGCCGCCGCCCTACCCCGGCTCGTCGCAAGCGCAGGGAGGCCC
GTTCCAAGCCAGCTCGCCCTCCTACCACCTGTACTACGGCGCCTCGGCCGGCTCCTACCAGTTCTCCATG
GTGGGCGGCGAGCGCTCGCCGCCGCGCATCCTGCCGCCCTGCACCAACGCCTCCACCGGCTCCGCGCTGC
TCAACCCCAGCCTCCCGAACCAGAGCGACGTGGTGGAGGCCGAGGGCAGCCACAGCAACTCCCCCACCAA
CATGGCGCCCTCCGCGCGCCTGGAGGAGGCCGTGTGGAGGCCCTACTGACTAGCTAAGTTAGAACTATTT
CCTGGCTGTTACGCGCGCTAGGTAGGTCTACTGACGGGCTTGTTAAACAGTGAACCCACGACCCGCAGCG
CCCGACCGAAAGGAGCGCACGACCCCATGCATCGAACAAAAGAAAAGGGGGGACTGGAAGGGCTAATTCA
CTCCCAACGAAGACAAGATATCATAACTTCGTATAGCATACATTATACGAAGTTATCGTCTAGCTGGTCC
GGACTGTACTGGGTCTCTCTGGTTAGACCAGATCTGAGCCTGGGAGCTCTCTGGCTAACTAGGGAACCCA
CTGCTTAAGCCTCAATAAAGCTTGCCTTGAGTGCTTCAAGTAGTGTGTGCCCGTCTGTTGTGTGACTCTG
GTAACTAGAGATCCCTCAGACCCTTTTAGTCAGTGTGGAAAATCTCTAGCAGGGCCCGTTTAAACCCGCT
GATCAGCCTCGACTGTGCCTTCTAGTTGCCAGCCATCTGTTGTTTGCCCCTCCCCCGTGCCTTCCTTGAC
CCTGGAAGGTGCCACTCCCACTGTCCTTTCCTAATAAAATGAGGAAATTGCATCGCATTGTCTGAGTAGG
TGTCATTCTATTCTGGGGGGTGGGGTGGGGCAGGACAGCAAGGGGGAGGATTGGGAAGACAATAGCAGGC
ATGCTGGGGATGCGGTGGGCTCTATGGCTTCTGAGGCGGAAAGAACCAGCTGGGGCTCTAGGGGGTATCC
CC
[124 nt withheld, positions 10153-10276]
C
[91 nt withheld, positions 10278-10368]
A
[49 nt withheld, positions 10370-10418]
CCTTTGACGTTGGAGTCCACGTTCTTT
[37 nt withheld, positions 10446-10482]
ACCCTATCTCGGTCTATTCTTTTGATTTATAAGGGATTTTGCCGATTTCGGCCTATTGGTTAAAAAATGA
GCTGATTTAACAAAAATTTAACGCGAATTAATTCTGTGGAATGTGTGTCAGTTAGGGTGTGGAAAGTCCC
CAGGCTCCCCAGCAGGCAGAAGTATGCAAAGCATGCATCTCAATTAGTCAGCAACCAGGTGTGGAAAGTC
CCCAGGCTCCCCAGCAGGCAGAAGTATGCAAAGCATGCATCTCAATTAGTCAGCAACCATAGTCCCGCCC
CTAACTCCGCCCATCCCGCCCCTAACTCCGCCCAGTTCCGCCCATTCTCCGCCCCATGGCTGACTAATTT
TTTTTATTTATGCAGAGGCCGAGGC
Features (pLannotate 1.2.2; 33 found; start..end, strand, type, name):
    115..162     +  promoter       EM7 promoter: synthetic bacterial promoter&nbsp
    181..555     +  CDS            BleoR: antibiotic-binding protein; Sh ble from Streptoalloteichus hindustanus; confers resistance to bleomycin, phleomycin, and Zeocin™
    565..690     +  CDS            ble (fragment): BLE_KLEPN - Experimental evidence at protein level: Swiss-Prot protein existence level 1. Binding protein with a strong affinity to the bleomycin family of antibiotics. Binds to CL990; an antimitotic-antibiotic compound. From Klebsiella pneumoniae.
    685..806     +  polyA_signal   SV40 poly(A) signal: SV40 polyadenylation signal
    877..899     -  protein_bind   lac operator (fragment): The lac repressor binds to the lac operator to inhibit transcription in E. coli. This inhibition can be relieved by adding lactose or isopropyl-β-D-thiogalactopyranoside (IPTG). lac repressor encoded by lacI
    903..933     -  promoter       lac promoter: promoter for the E. coli lac operon
    948..969     -  protein_bind   CAP binding site: CAP binding activates transcription in the presence of cAMP. E. coli catabolite activator protein
    982..1074    -  CDS            lacI (fragment): lac repressor; lacI; The lac repressor binds to the lac operator to inhibit transcription in E. coli. This inhibition can be relieved by adding lactose or isopropyl-β-D-thiogalactopyranoside (IPTG).
   1257..1845    -  rep_origin     ori: high-copy-number ColE1/pMB1/pBR322/pUC origin of replication
   2016..2876    -  CDS            AmpR: β-lactamase; bla; confers resistance to ampicillin, carbenicillin, and related antibiotics
   2877..2981    -  promoter       AmpR promoter: bla
   3040..3092    -  misc_feature   bom (fragment): basis of mobility region from pBR322
   3247..3626    +  enhancer       CMV enhancer: human cytomegalovirus immediate early enhancer
   3627..3826    +  promoter       CMV promoter: human cytomegalovirus (CMV) immediate early promoter
   3844..4024    +  LTR            5' LTR (truncated): truncated 5' long terminal repeat (LTR) from HIV-1
   4071..4196    +  misc_feature   HIV-1 Ψ: packaging signal of human immunodeficiency virus type 1
   4180..4543    +  CDS            HIV-1 gag (fragment): gag protein from human immunodeficiency virus 1; gag
   4689..4922    +  misc_feature   RRE: The Rev response element (RRE) of HIV-1 allows for Rev-dependent mRNA export from the nucleus to the cytoplasm.
   5299..5399    +  CDS            Rev (fragment): human immunodeficiency virus 1 (HIV-1) Rev protein; rev; enhances nuclear export of unspliced and incompletely spliced viral mRNAs
   5449..5566    +  misc_feature   cPPT/CTS: central polypurine tract and central termination sequence of HIV-1
   5629..5695    +  CDS            small t antigen (fragment): SV40 (simian virus 40) small t antigen
   5702..6880    +  promoter       EF-1α promoter: strong constitutive promoter for human elongation factor EF-1α
   6897..6915    +  promoter       T7 promoter: promoter for bacteriophage T7 RNA polymerase
   6935..6971    -  misc_feature   MCS (fragment): pBluescript multiple cloning site
   6979..8001    +  CDS            hph: KHYB_ECOLX - Experimental evidence at protein level: Swiss-Prot protein existence level 1. The aminoglycoside phosphotransferases achieve inactivation of their antibiotic substrates by phosphorylation. Only phosphorylates hygromycin and closely related compounds such as demethyl analogs and destomycin. From Escherichia coli.
   8068..9426    +  CDS            RUNX1: RUNX1_HUMAN - Also known as AML1, CBFA2. Experimental evidence at protein level: Swiss-Prot protein existence level 1. Isoform AML-1L interferes with the transactivation activity of RUNX1. From Homo sapiens (Human).
   9575..9609    +  LTR            3' LTR (ΔU3) (fragment): self-inactivating 3' long terminal repeat (LTR) from HIV-1
   9613..9646    +  protein_bind   loxP: Cre-mediated recombination occurs in the 8-bp core sequence (GCATACAT). Cre recombinase
   9671..9851    +  LTR            5' LTR (truncated): truncated 5' long terminal repeat (LTR) from HIV-1
   9883..10107   +  polyA_signal   bGH poly(A) signal: bovine growth hormone polyadenylation signal
  10111..10132   +  promoter       SV40 promoter (fragment): SV40 enhancer and early promoter
  10153..10581   +  rep_origin     f1 ori (sequence partly withheld): f1 bacteriophage origin of replication; arrow indicates direction of (+) strand synthesis
  10595..67      +  promoter       SV40 promoter (across the origin): SV40 enhancer and early promoter
