[The description below was written by a language model from this plasmid's Addgene catalogue record and pLannotate feature annotations shown in this document.]
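Description:
EF1A_Hygro_P2A_RUNX1_K90N_Barcode is a lentiviral mammalian expression plasmid of about 10.9 kb, built by Gibson cloning into the EF1a_mCherry_P2A_Hygro_Barcode backbone to overexpress a K90N point mutant of human RUNX1 (AML1). In bacteria it replicates from a high-copy ColE1/pUC-type origin and is selected with ampicillin through the AmpR β-lactamase gene. An f1 origin is also present. Outside the viral region sits an SV40 promoter/EM7 promoter–BleoR cassette with an SV40 poly(A) signal, although the catalogue lists only hygromycin as the selectable marker for mammalian cells.

The transfer cassette has a third-generation-style layout. A CMV enhancer/promoter drives a truncated HIV-1 5' LTR, followed by the Ψ packaging signal with a partial gag sequence, the RRE for Rev-dependent nuclear export, and the cPPT/CTS. The 3' end is annotated as a self-inactivating ΔU3 LTR fragment containing a loxP site, followed by the remaining LTR sequence and a bGH poly(A) signal.

Within this frame, the EF-1α promoter drives a single open reading frame in which the hygromycin phosphotransferase gene (hph) precedes the 1,359 bp RUNX1 coding sequence. The plasmid name indicates that a P2A self-cleaving peptide joins the two, though it is not annotated as a separate feature, so hygromycin-resistant transduced cells should also produce the mutant protein. The name also indicates a barcode, presumably in the unannotated stretch between RUNX1 and the 3' LTR, but the feature table does not mark it. The associated publication concerns phenotyping of RUNX1 coding variants, which fits use as one barcoded member of a variant overexpression set.
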