Addgene plasmid #170947: EF1A_Hygro_P2A_RUNX1_K90N_Barcode
Purpose: Overexpression of RUNX1 K90N mutant protein.
Depositing lab: Prashant Mali. Depositing organization: University of California, San Diego (UCSD). Publication: Interface-guided phenotyping of coding variants in the transcription factor RUNX1. Ozturk K, Panwala R, Sheen J, Ford K, Jayne N, Portell A, Zhang DE, Hutter S, Haferlach T, Ideker T, Mali P, Carter H. Cell Rep. 2024 Jul 4;43(7):114436. doi: 10.1016/j.celrep.2024.114436. PubMed 38968069.
Backbone
  Vector backbone: EF1a_mCherry_P2A_Hygro_Barcode
  Backbone manufacturer: Prashant Mali (Addgene #120426)
  Backbone size w/o insert (bp): 9508
  Vector type: Mammalian Expression, Lentiviral
  Selectable markers: Hygromycin
Growth in bacteria
  Bacterial resistance: Ampicillin, 100 μg/mL
  Growth temperature: 37°C
  Growth strain: NEB Stable
  Copy number: High Copy
Gene/Insert
  Gene/Insert name: RUNX1 (alt name: AML1)
  Species: H. sapiens (human)
  Insert size (bp): 1359
  Mutation: K90N
  Entrez Gene: RUNX1 (a.k.a. AML1, AML1-EVI-1, AMLCR1, CBF2alpha, CBFA2, EVI-1, PEBP2aB, PEBP2alpha)
  Promoter: Ef1A
  Cloning method: Gibson Cloning
  Sequencing primers: 5′ CTGTGTAGAAGTACTCGCCGATAGTG; 3′ TCTTGTCTTCGTTGGGAGTG
Terms and licenses: Academic/Nonprofit Terms; Industry Terms: Not Available to Industry
Depositor comments: Please visit https://doi.org/10.1101/2023.08.03.551876 for bioRxiv preprint.
How to cite: EF1A_Hygro_P2A_RUNX1_K90N_Barcode was a gift from Prashant Mali (Addgene plasmid # 170947 ; http://n2t.net/addgene:170947 ; RRID:Addgene_170947)
